>Addgene plasmid #128123 | sgRNA HEK | depositor full sequence | sequence record 245456 | sgRNA HEK sequence 5284 bps
GTGGCACTTTTCGGGGAAATGTGCGCGGAACCCCTATTTGTTTATTTTTCTAAATACATTCAAATATGTA
TCCGCTCATGAGACAATAACCCTGATAAATGCTTCAATAATATTGAAAAAGGAAGAGTATGAGTATTCAA
CATTTCCGTGTCGCCCTTATTCCCTTTTTTGCGGCATTTTGCCTTCCTGTTTTTGCTCACCCAGAAACGC
TGGTGAAAGTAAAAGATGCTGAAGATCAGTTGGGTGCACGAGTGGGTTACATCGAACTGGATCTCAACAG
CGGTAAGATCCTTGAGAGTTTTCGCCCCGAAGAACGTTTTCCAATGATGAGCACTTTTAAAGTTCTGCTA
TGTGGCGCGGTATTATCCCGTATTGACGCCGGGCAAGAGCAACTCGGTCGCCGCATACACTATTCTCAGA
ATGACTTGGTTGAGTACTCACCAGTCACAGAAAAGCATCTTACGGATGGCATGACAGTAAGAGAATTATG
CAGTGCTGCCATAACCATGAGTGATAACACTGCGGCCAACTTACTTCTGACAACGATCGGAGGACCGAAG
GAGCTAACCGCTTTTTTGCACAACATGGGGGATCATGTAACTCGCCTTGATCGTTGGGAACCGGAGCTGA
ATGAAGCCATACCAAACGACGAGCGTGACACCACGATGCCTGTAGCAATGGCAACAACGTTGCGCAAACT
ATTAACTGGCGAACTACTTACTCTAGCTTCCCGGCAACAATTAATAGACTGGATGGAGGCGGATAAAGTT
GCAGGACCACTTCTGCGCTCGGCCCTTCCGGCTGGCTGGTTTATTGCTGATAAATCTGGAGCCGGTGAGC
GTGGGTCTCGCGGTATCATTGCAGCACTGGGGCCAGATGGTAAGCCCTCCCGTATCGTAGTTATCTACAC
GACGGGGAGTCAGGCAACTATGGATGAACGAAATAGACAGATCGCTGAGATAGGTGCCTCACTGATTAAG
CATTGGTAACTGTCAGACCAAGTTTACTCATATATACTTTAGATTGATTTAAAACTTCATTTTTAATTTA
AAAGGATCTAGGTGAAGATCCTTTTTGATAATCTCATGACCAAAATCCCTTAACGTGAGTTTTCGTTCCA
CTGAGCGTCAGACCCCGTAGAAAAGATCAAAGGATCTTCTTGAGATCCTTTTTTTCTGCGCGTAATCTGC
TGCTTGCAAACAAAAAAACCACCGCTACCAGCGGTGGTTTGTTTGCCGGATCAAGAGCTACCAACTCTTT
TTCCGAAGGTAACTGGCTTCAGCAGAGCGCAGATACCAAATACTGTCCTTCTAGTGTAGCCGTAGTTAGG
CCACCACTTCAAGAACTCTGTAGCACCGCCTACATACCTCGCTCTGCTAATCCTGTTACCAGTGGCTGCT
GCCAGTGGCGATAAGTCGTGTCTTACCGGGTTGGACTCAAGACGATAGTTACCGGATAAGGCGCAGCGGT
CGGGCTGAACGGGGGGTTCGTGCACACAGCCCAGCTTGGAGCGAACGACCTACACCGAACTGAGATACCT
ACAGCGTGAGCTATGAGAAAGCGCCACGCTTCCCGAAGGGAGAAAGGCGGACAGGTATCCGGTAAGCGGC
AGGGTCGGAACAGGAGAGCGCACGAGGGAGCTTCCAGGGGGAAACGCCTGGTATCTTTATAGTCCTGTCG
GGTTTCGCCACCTCTGACTTGAGCGTCGATTTTTGTGATGCTCGTCAGGGGGGCGGAGCCTATGGAAAAA
CGCCAGCAACGCGGCCTTTTTACGGTTCCTGGCCTTTTGCTGGCCTTTTGCTCACATGTTCTTTCCTGCG
TTATCCCCTGATTCTGTGGATAACCGTATTACCGCCTTTGAGTGAGCTGATACCGCTCGCCGCAGCCGAA
CGACCGAGCGCAGCGAGTCAGTGAGCGAGGAAGCGGAAGAGCGCCCAATACGCAAACCGCCTCTCCCCGC
GCGTTGGCCGATTCATTAATGCAGCTGGCACGACAGGTTTCCCGACTGGAAAGCGGGCAGTGAGCGCAAC
GCAATTAATGTGAGTTAGCTCACTCATTAGGCACCCCAGGCTTTACACTTTATGCTTCCGGCTCGTATGT
TGTGTGGAATTGTGAGCGGATAACAATTTCACACAGGAAACAGCTATGACCATGATTACGCCAAGCGCGC
AATTAACCCTCACTAAAGGGAACAAAAGCTGGGTACCACTAGTATGCATCCTGCAGGACGCGTCCTACCC
ACTCCCTCTATGCGCGCTCGCTCACTCACTCGGCCCTGGAGACCAAAGGTCTCCAGACTGCCGGCCTCTG
GCCGGCAGGGCCGAGTGAGTGAGCGAGCGCGCATAGAGGGAGTGGGTACCTCCATCATCTAGGTTTGCCA
GATCTGATATCGGCGCGCCCGAGTCCAACACCCGTGGGAATCCCATGGGCACCATGGCCCCTCGCTCCAA
AAATGCTTTCGCGTCGCGCAGACACTGCTCGGTAGTTTCGGGGATCAGCGTTTGAGTAAGAGCCCGCGTC
TGAACCCTCCGCGCCGCCCCGGCCCCAGTGGAAAGACGCGCAGGCAAAACGCACCACGTGACGGAGCGTG
ACCGCGCGCCGAGCGCGCGCCAAGGTCGGGCAGGAAGAGGGCCTATTTCCCATGATTCCTTCATATTTGC
ATATACGATACAAGGCTGTTAGAGAGATAATTAGAATTAATTTGACTGTAAACACAAAGATATTAGTACA
AAATACGTGACGTAGAAAGTAATAATTTCTTGGGTAGTTTGCAGTTTTAAAATTATGTTTTAAAATGGAC
TATCATATGCTTACCGTAACTTGAAAGTATTTCGATTTCTTGGCTTTATATATCTTGTGGAAAGGACGAA
ACACCGGCACTGCGGCTGGAGGTGGGTTTAAGAGCTATGCTGGAAACAGCATAGCAAGTTTAAATAAGGC
TAGTCCGTTATCAACTTGAAAAAGTGGCACCGAGTCGGTGCTTTTTTTGCGGCCGCCTCGAGTGATCAAA
AAACCAACACACGCTTCCAATGAAAATAAACGATCCTTTATTGCTAGCCTTTACTTGTACAGCTCGTCCA
TGCCGAGAGTGATCCCGGCGGCGGTCACGAACTCCAGCAGGACCATGTGATCGCGCTTCTCGTTGGGGTC
TTTGCTCAGGGCGGACTGGGTGCTCAGGTAGTGGTTGTCGGGCAGCAACACGGGGCCGTCGCCGATGGGG
GTGTTCTGCTGGTAGTGGTCGGCGAGCTGCACGCTGCCGTCCTCGATGTTGTGGCGGATCTTGAAGTTCA
CCTTGATGCCGTTCTTCTGCTTGTCGGCCATGATATAGACGTTGTGGCTGTTGTAGTTGTACTCCAGCTT
GTGCCCCAGGATGTTGCCGTCCTCCTTGAAGTCGATGCCCTTCAGCTCGATGCGGTTCACCAGGGTGTCG
CCCTCGAACTTCACCTCGGCGCGGGTCTTGTAGTTGCCGTCGTCCTTGAAGAAGATGGTGCGCTCCTGGA
CGTAGCCTTCGGGCATGGCGGACTTGAAGAAGTCGTGCTGCTTCATGTGGTCGGGGTAGCGGCTGAAGCA
CTGCACGCCGTAGGTCAGGGTGGTCACGAGGGTGGGCCAGGGCACGGGCAGCTTGCCGGTGGTGCAGATG
AACTTCAGGGTCAGCTTGCCGTAGGTGGCATCGCCCTCGCCCTCGCCGGACACGCTGAACTTGTGGCCGT
TTACGTCGCCGTCCAGCTCGACCAGGATGGGCACCACCCCGGTGAACAGCTCCTCGCCCTTGCTCACCAT
GGTGGCGACCGGTGGATCCCGGGCCCGCGGTACCCAGCTTGGAGGTGCACACCAATGTGGTGAATGGTCA
AATGGCGTTTATTGTATCGAGCTAGGCACTTAAATACAATATCTCTGCAATGCGGAATTCAGTGGTTCGT
CCAATCCATGTCAGACCCGTCTGTTGCCTTCCTAATAAGGCACGATCGTACCACCTTACTTCCACCAATC
GGCATGCACGGTGCTTTTTCTCTCCTTGTAAGGCATGTTGCTAACTCATCCTTACCATGTTGCAAGACTA
CCAAGAGTATTTGCATAAGACTACATTTCCCCCTCCCTATGCAAAAGCGAAACTACTATATCCTGAGGGG
ACTCCTAACCGCGTACAACCGAAGCCCCGCTTTTCGCCTAAACACACCCTAGTCCCCTCAGATACGCGTA
TATCTGGCCCGTACATCGCGAAGCAGCGCAAAACGCCTAACCCTAAGCAGATTCTTCATGCAATTGTCGG
TCAAGCCTTGCCTTGTTGTAGCTTAAATTTTGCTCGCGCACTACTCAGCGACCTCCAACACACAAGCAGG
GAGCAGATACTGGCTTAACTATGCGGCATCAGAGCAGATTGTACTGAGAGTGCACCATACGGATCTGCGA
TGATAAGCTGTCAAACATGAGAATTGGTCGACGATATCAGATCTAGGAACCCCTAGTGATGGAGTTGGCC
ACTCCCTCTCTGCGCGCTCGCTCGCTCACTGAGGCCGCCCGGGCAAAGCCCGGGCGTCGGGCGACCTTTG
GTCGCCCGGCCTCAGTGAGCGAGCGAGCGCGCAGAGAGGGAGTGGCCCCCCCCCCCCCCCCCCCCTGCAT
TCTAGAGAGCTCCAATTCGCCCTATAGTGAGTCGTATTACGCGCGCTCACTGGCCGTCGTTTTACAACGT
CGTGACTGGGAAAACCCTGGCGTTACCCAACTTAATCGCCTTGCAGCACATCCCCCTTTCGCCAGCTGGC
GTAATAGCGAAGAGGCCCGCACCGATCGCCCTTCCCAACAGTTGCGCAGCCTGAATGGCGAATGGG
[124 nt withheld, positions 4827-4950]
C
[91 nt withheld, positions 4952-5042]
A
[49 nt withheld, positions 5044-5092]
CCTTTGACGTTGGAGTCCACGTTCTTT
[37 nt withheld, positions 5120-5156]
ACCCTATCTCGGTCTATTCTTTTGATTTATAAGGGATTTTGCCGATTTCGGCCTATTGGTTAAAAAATGA
GCTGATTTAACAAAAATTTAACGCGAATTTTAACAAAATATTAACGCTTACAATTTAG
Features (pLannotate 1.2.2; 21 found; start..end, strand, type, name):
     24..128     +  promoter       AmpR promoter: bla
    129..989     +  CDS            AmpR: β-lactamase; bla; confers resistance to ampicillin, carbenicillin, and related antibiotics
   1160..1748    +  rep_origin     ori: high-copy-number ColE1/pMB1/pBR322/pUC origin of replication
   1931..2023    +  CDS            lacI (fragment): lac repressor; lacI; The lac repressor binds to the lac operator to inhibit transcription in E. coli. This inhibition can be relieved by adding lactose or isopropyl-β-D-thiogalactopyranoside (IPTG).
   2036..2057    +  protein_bind   CAP binding site: CAP binding activates transcription in the presence of cAMP. E. coli catabolite activator protein
   2072..2102    +  promoter       lac promoter: promoter for the E. coli lac operon
   2110..2126    +  protein_bind   lac operator: The lac repressor binds to the lac operator to inhibit transcription in E. coli. This inhibition can be relieved by adding lactose or isopropyl-β-D-thiogalactopyranoside (IPTG). lac repressor encoded by lacI
   2171..2189    +  promoter       T3 promoter: promoter for bacteriophage T3 RNA polymerase
   2627..2867    +  promoter       U6 promoter: RNA polymerase III promoter for human U6 snRNA
   2914..2981    +  misc_RNA       tracrRNA (fragment): trans-activating CRISPR RNA for the Streptococcus pyogenes CRISPR/Cas9 system
   3064..3780    -  CDS            EGFP: EGFP is a basic (constitutively fluorescent) green fluorescent protein published in 1996, derived from Aequorea victoria. It is reported to be a rapidly-maturing weak dimer with moderate acid sensitivity.
   3788..3814    -  misc_feature   MCS (fragment): multiple cloning site
   3824..4087    -  promoter       RSV promoter: Rous sarcoma virus enhancer/promoter
   4121..4214    -  ncRNA          Retro dr1: Accession: RF00214 - Retrovirus direct repeat 1 (dr1)
   4347..4399    +  misc_feature   bom (fragment): basis of mobility region from pBR322
   4408..4424    -  promoter       tet promoter (fragment): E. coli promoter for tetracycline efflux protein gene
   4490..4597    -  repeat_region  AAV2 ITR (fragment): inverted terminal repeat of adeno-associated virus serotype 2 inverted
   4595..4615    -  promoter       chicken β-actin promoter (fragment): contains a 21-bp deletion relative to the standard chicken β-actin promoter
   4641..4659    -  promoter       T7 promoter: promoter for bacteriophage T7 RNA polymerase
   4667..4822    +  CDS            lacZα (fragment): LacZα fragment of β-galactosidase; lacZ fragment
   4827..5255    +  rep_origin     f1 ori (sequence partly withheld): f1 bacteriophage origin of replication; arrow indicates direction of (+) strand synthesis
