>Addgene plasmid #128123 | sgRNA HEK | addgene full sequence | sequence record 249660 | Addgene Partial NGS Result
GAGGGCCTATTTCCCATGATTCCTTCATATTTGCATATACGATACAAGGCTGTTAGAGAGATAATTAGAA
TTAATTTGACTGTAAACACAAAGATATTAGTACAAAATACGTGACGTAGAAAGTAATAATTTCTTGGGTA
GTTTGCAGTTTTAAAATTATGTTTTAAAATGGACTATCATATGCTTACCGTAACTTGAAAGTATTTCGAT
TTCTTGGCTTTATATATCTTGTGGAAAGGACGAAACACCGGCACTGCGGCTGGAGGTGGGTTTAAGAGCT
ATGCTGGAAACAGCATAGCAAGTTTAAATAAGGCTAGTCCGTTATCAACTTGAAAAAGTGGCACCGAGTC
GGTGCTTTTTTTGCGGCCGCCTCGAGTGATCAAAAAACCAACACACGCTTCCAATGAAAATAAACGATCC
TTTATTGCTAGCCTTTACTTGTACAGCTCGTCCATGCCGAGAGTGATCCCGGCGGCGGTCACGAACTCCA
GCAGGACCATGTGATCGCGCTTCTCGTTGGGGTCTTTGCTCAGGGCGGACTGGGTGCTCAGGTAGTGGTT
GTCGGGCAGCAGCACGGGGCCGTCGCCGATGGGGGTGTTCTGCTGGTAGTGGTCGGCGAGCTGCACGCTG
CCGTCCTCGATGTTGTGGCGGATCTTGAAGTTCACCTTGATGCCGTTCTTCTGCTTGTCGGCCATGATAT
AGACGTTGTGGCTGTTGTAGTTGTACTCCAGCTTGTGCCCCAGGATGTTGCCGTCCTCCTTGAAGTCGAT
GCCCTTCAGCTCGATGCGGTTCACCAGGGTGTCGCCCTCGAACTTCACCTCGGCGCGGGTCTTGTAGTTG
CCGTCGTCCTTGAAGAAGATGGTGCGCTCCTGGACGTAGCCTTCGGGCATGGCGGACTTGAAGAAGTCGT
GCTGCTTCATGTGGTCGGGGTAGCGGCTGAAGCACTGCACGCCGTAGGTCAGGGTGGTCACGAGGGTGGG
CCAGGGCACGGGCAGCTTGCCGGTGGTGCAGATGAACTTCAGGGTCAGCTTGCCGTAGGTGGCATCGCCC
TCGCCCTCGCCGGACACGCTGAACTTGTGGCCGTTTACGTCGCCGTCCAGCTCGACCAGGATGGGCACCA
CCCCGGTGAACAGCTCCTCGCCCTTGCTCACCATGGTGGCGACCGGTGGATCCCGGGCCCGCGGTACCCA
GCTTGGAGGTGCACACCAATGTGGTGAATGGTCAAATGGCGTTTATTGTATCGAGCTAGGCACTTAAATA
CAATATCTCTGCAATGCGGAATTCAGTGGTTCGTCCAATCCATGTCAGACCCGTCTGTTGCCTTCCTAAT
AAGGCACGATCGTACCACCTTACTTCCACCAATCGGCATGCACGGTGCTTTTTCTCTCCTTGTAAGGCAT
GTTGCTAACTCATCGTTACCATGTTGCAAGACTACAAGAGTATTGCATAAGACTACATTTCCCCCTCCCT
ATGCAAAAGCGAAACTACTATATCCTGAGGGGACTCCTAACCGCGTACAACCGAAGCCCCGCTTTTCGCC
TAAACACACCCTAGTCCCCTCAGATACGCGTATATCTGGCCCGTACATCGCGAAGCAGCGCAAAACGCCT
AACCCTAAGCAGATTCTTCATGCAATTGTCGGTCAAGCCTTGCCTTGTTGTAGCTTAAATTTTGCTCGCG
CACTACTCAGCGACCTCCAACACACAAGCAGGGAGCAGATACTGGCTTAACTATGCGGCATCAGAGCAGA
TTGTACTGAGAGTGCACCATACGGATCTGCGATGATAAGCTGTCAAACATGAGAATTGGTCGACGATATC
AGATCTGAGGAACCCCTAGTGATGGAGTTGGCCACTCCCTCTCTGCGCGCTCGCTCGCTCACTGAGGCCG
GGCGACCAAAGGTCGCCCGACGCCCGGGCTTTGCCCGGGCGGCCTCAGTGAGCGAGCGAGCGCGCAGAGA
GGGAGTGGCCCCCCCCTGCATTCTAGAGAGCTCCAATTCGCCCTATAGTGAGTCGTATTACGCGCGCTCA
CTGGCCGTCGTTTTACAACGTCGTGACTGGGAAAACCCTGGCGTTACCCAACTTAATCGCCTTGCAGCAC
ATCCCCCTTTCGCCAGCTGGCGTAATAGCGAAGAGGCCCGCACCGATCGCCCTTCCCAACAGTTGCGCAG
CCTGAATGGCGAATGGAAATTGTAAGCGTTAATATTTTGTTAAAATTCGCGTTAAATTTTTGTTAAATCA
GCTCATTTTTTAACCAATAGGCCGAAATCGGCAAAATCCCTTATAAATCAAAAGAATAGACCGAGATAGG
GT
[37 nt withheld, positions 2313-2349]
AAAGAACGTGGACTCCAACGTCAAAGG
[49 nt withheld, positions 2377-2425]
T
[91 nt withheld, positions 2427-2517]
G
[124 nt withheld, positions 2519-2642]
CAGGTGGCACTTTTCGGGGAAATGTGCGCGGAACCCCTATTTGTTTATTTTTCTAAATACATTCAAATAT
GTATCCGCTCATGAGACAATAACCCTGATAAATGCTTCAATAATATTGAAAAAGGAAGAGTATGAGTATT
CAACATTTCCGTGTCGCCCTTATTCCCTTTTTTGCGGCATTTTGCCTTCCTGTTTTTGCTCACCCAGAAA
CGCTGGTGAAAGTAAAAGATGCTGAAGATCAGTTGGGTGCACGAGTGGGTTACATCGAACTGGATCTCAA
CAGCGGTAAGATCCTTGAGAGTTTTCGCCCCGAAGAACGTTTTCCAATGATGAGCACTTTTAAAGTTCTG
CTATGTGGCGCGGTATTATCCCGTATTGACGCCGGGCAAGAGCAACTCGGTCGCCGCATACACTATTCTC
AGAATGACTTGGTTGAGTACTCACCAGTCACAGAAAAGCATCTTACGGATGGCATGACAGTAAGAGAATT
ATGCAGTGCTGCCATAACCATGAGTGATAACACTGCGGCCAACTTACTTCTGACAACGATCGGAGGACCG
AAGGAGCTAACCGCTTTTTTGCACAACATGGGGGATCATGTAACTCGCCTTGATCGTTGGGAACCGGAGC
TGAATGAAGCCATACCAAACGACGAGCGTGACACCACGATGCCTGTAGCAATGGCAACAACGTTGCGCAA
ACTATTAACTGGCGAACTACTTACTCTAGCTTCCCGGCAACAATTAATAGACTGGATGGAGGCGGATAAA
GTTGCAGGACCACTTCTGCGCTCGGCCCTTCCGGCTGGCTGGTTTATTGCTGATAAATCTGGAGCCGGTG
AGCGTGGGTCTCGCGGTATCATTGCAGCACTGGGGCCAGATGGTAAGCCCTCCCGTATCGTAGTTATCTA
CACGACGGGGAGTCAGGCAACTATGGATGAACGAAATAGACAGATCGCTGAGATAGGTGCCTCACTGATT
AAGCATTGGTAACTGTCAGACCAAGTTTACTCATATATACTTTAGATTGATTTAAAACTTCATTTTTAAT
TTAAAAGGATCTAGGTGAAGATCCTTTTTGATAATCTCATGACCAAAATCCCTTAACGTGAGTTTTCGTT
CCACTGAGCGTCAGACCCCGTAGAAAAGATCAAAGGATCTTCTTGAGATCCTTTTTTTCTGCGCGTAATC
TGCTGCTTGCAAACAAAAAAACCACCGCTACCAGCGGTGGTTTGTTTGCCGGATCAAGAGCTACCAACTC
TTTTTCCGAAGGTAACTGGCTTCAGCAGAGCGCAGATACCAAATACTGTTCTTCTAGTGTAGCCGTAGTT
AGGCCACCACTTCAAGAACTCTGTAGCACCGCCTACATACCTCGCTCTGCTAATCCTGTTACCAGTGGCT
GCTGCCAGTGGCGATAAGTCGTGTCTTACCGGGTTGGACTCAAGACGATAGTTACCGGATAAGGCGCAGC
GGTCGGGCTGAACGGGGGGTTCGTGCACACAGCCCAGCTTGGAGCGAACGACCTACACCGAACTGAGATA
CCTACAGCGTGAGCTATGAGAAAGCGCCACGCTTCCCGAAGGGAGAAAGGCGGACAGGTATCCGGTAAGC
GGCAGGGTCGGAACAGGAGAGCGCACGAGGGAGCTTCCAGGGGGAAACGCCTGGTATCTTTATAGTCCTG
TCGGGTTTCGCCACCTCTGACTTGAGCGTCGATTTTTGTGATGCTCGTCAGGGGGGCGGAGCCTATGGAA
AAACGCCAGCAACGCGGCCTTTTTACGGTTCCTGGCCTTTTGCTGGCCTTTTGCTCACATGTTCTTTCCT
GCGTTATCCCCTGATTCTGTGGATAACCGTATTACCGCCTTTGAGTGAGCTGATACCGCTCGCCGCAGCC
GAACGACCGAGCGCAGCGAGTCAGTGAGCGAGGAAGCGGAAGAGCGCCCAATACGCAAACCGCCTCTCCC
CGCGCGTTGGCCGATTCATTAATGCAGCTGGCACGACAGGTTTCCCGACTGGAAAGCGGGCAGTGAGCGC
AACGCAATTAATGTGAGTTAGCTCACTCATTAGGCACCCCAGGCTTTACACTTTATGCTTCCGGCTCGTA
TGTTGTGTGGAATTGTGAGCGGATAACAATTTCACACAGGAAACAGCTATGACCATGATTACGCCAAGCG
CGCAATTAACCCTCACTAAAGGGAACAAAAGCTGGGTACCACTAGTATGCATCCTGCAGGACGCGTCCTA
CCCACTCCCTCTATGCGCGCTCGCTCACTCACTCGGCCCTGGAGACCAAAGGTCTCCAGGGCCGAGTGAG
TGAGCGAGCGCGCATAGAGGGAGTGGGTACCTCCATCATCTGGTTTCCCAGATCTGATATCGGCGCGCCC
GAGTCCAACACCCGTGGGAATCCCATGGGCACCATGGCCCCTCGCTCCAAAAATGCTTTCGCGTCGCGCA
GACACTGCTCGGTAGTTTCGGGGATCAGCGTTTGAGTAAGAGCCCGCGTCTGAACCCTCCGCGCCGCCCC
GGCCCCAGTGGAAAGACGCGCAGGCAAAACGCACCACGTGACGGAGCGTGACCGCGCGCCGAGCGCGCGC
CAAGGTCGGGCAGGAA
Features (pLannotate 1.2.2; 20 found; start..end, strand, type, name):
      1..241     +  promoter       U6 promoter: RNA polymerase III promoter for human U6 snRNA
    288..355     +  misc_RNA       tracrRNA (fragment): trans-activating CRISPR RNA for the Streptococcus pyogenes CRISPR/Cas9 system
    435..1154    -  CDS            EGFP: the original enhanced GFP (Yang et al., 1996) mammalian codon-optimized
   1162..1188    -  misc_feature   MCS (fragment): multiple cloning site
   1198..1459    -  promoter       RSV promoter: Rous sarcoma virus enhancer/promoter
   1493..1586    -  ncRNA          Retro dr1: Accession: RF00214 - Retrovirus direct repeat 1 (dr1)
   1719..1771    +  misc_feature   bom (fragment): basis of mobility region from pBR322
   1780..1796    -  promoter       tet promoter (fragment): E. coli promoter for tetracycline efflux protein gene
   1828..1957    +  repeat_region  AAV2 ITR (fragment): inverted terminal repeat of adeno-associated virus serotype 2 inverted
   2002..2020    -  promoter       T7 promoter: promoter for bacteriophage T7 RNA polymerase
   2028..2183    +  CDS            lacZα (fragment): LacZα fragment of β-galactosidase; lacZ fragment
   2214..2642    -  rep_origin     f1 ori (sequence partly withheld): f1 bacteriophage origin of replication; arrow indicates direction of (+) strand synthesis
   2669..2773    +  promoter       AmpR promoter: bla
   2774..3634    +  CDS            AmpR: β-lactamase; bla; confers resistance to ampicillin, carbenicillin, and related antibiotics
   3805..4393    +  rep_origin     ori: high-copy-number ColE1/pMB1/pBR322/pUC origin of replication
   4576..4668    +  CDS            lacI (fragment): lac repressor; lacI; The lac repressor binds to the lac operator to inhibit transcription in E. coli. This inhibition can be relieved by adding lactose or isopropyl-β-D-thiogalactopyranoside (IPTG).
   4681..4702    +  protein_bind   CAP binding site: CAP binding activates transcription in the presence of cAMP. E. coli catabolite activator protein
   4717..4747    +  promoter       lac promoter: promoter for the E. coli lac operon
   4755..4771    +  protein_bind   lac operator: The lac repressor binds to the lac operator to inhibit transcription in E. coli. This inhibition can be relieved by adding lactose or isopropyl-β-D-thiogalactopyranoside (IPTG). lac repressor encoded by lacI
   4816..4834    +  promoter       T3 promoter: promoter for bacteriophage T3 RNA polymerase
