[The description below was written by a language model from this plasmid's Addgene catalogue record and pLannotate feature annotations shown in this document.]
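Description:
sgRNA HEK is a mammalian expression plasmid built on an AAV vector backbone that co-expresses a Streptococcus pyogenes Cas9 single guide RNA and a GFP transfection marker. It is maintained in E. coli as a high-copy plasmid through a ColE1/pUC-type origin and selected with ampicillin via the β-lactamase gene. The backbone also carries an f1 phage origin and typical phagemid remnants (lac promoter/operator, lacZα fragment, T3 and T7 promoters).

The payload consists of two divergently oriented cassettes. A human U6 RNA polymerase III promoter drives the guide, made up of the "HEK" spacer followed by the SpyCas9 scaffold. The catalogue describes this scaffold as the F+E variant, an optimised sgRNA design, and the annotation software recognises it only as a tracrRNA fragment. The record does not define the genomic locus targeted by the HEK guide. On the opposite strand, a Rous sarcoma virus enhancer/promoter drives EGFP, so that transfected cells can be identified by fluorescence. No Cas9 gene is present, so the nuclease must be supplied from a separate construct.

Two sequence records are given, a 5,284 nt depositor sequence and a 5,248 nt partial sequencing result. They agree on the main elements. In both, only one AAV2 inverted terminal repeat is annotated, and only as a fragment, downstream of the RSV-EGFP cassette. ITRs are hard to sequence and annotate, so the record neither confirms nor rules out a second repeat, and packaging competence cannot be judged from it. The associated work concerns improving CRISPR-Cas9 target specificity by coupling Cas9 to artificial inhibitory domains, and this plasmid presumably serves there as a guide-delivery component.
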