Addgene plasmid #128123: sgRNA HEK
Purpose: Co-expresses sgRNA HEK, SpyCas9 scaffold (F+E) and GFP (transfection marker)
Depositing lab: Dominik Niopek. Depositing organization: Universitaet Heidelberg. Publication: Coupling Cas9 to artificial inhibitory domains enhances CRISPR-Cas9 target specificity. Aschenbrenner S, Kallenberger SM, Hoffmann MD, Huck A, Eils R, Niopek D. Sci Adv. 2020 Feb 5;6(6):eaay0187. doi: 10.1126/sciadv.aay0187. eCollection 2020 Feb. PubMed 32076642.
Backbone
  Vector backbone: AAV
  Vector type: Mammalian Expression, CRISPR, Synthetic Biology
Growth in bacteria
  Bacterial resistance: Ampicillin, 100 μg/mL
  Growth temperature: 37°C
  Growth strain: DH5alpha
  Copy number: High Copy
Gene/Insert
  Gene/Insert name: sgRNA HEK + GFP
  Promoter: RSV/U6
  Cloning method: Unknown
  Sequencing primers: 5′ GFP_fw
Terms and licenses: Academic/Nonprofit Terms; Industry Terms: Not Available to Industry
How to cite: sgRNA HEK was a gift from Dominik Niopek (Addgene plasmid # 128123 ; http://n2t.net/addgene:128123 ; RRID:Addgene_128123)
